>Addgene plasmid #236644 | pAAVLINK-EF1alpha-5' NUP155 | addgene full sequence | sequence record 479591 | Addgene NGS Result
CCTGCAGGCAGCTGCGCGCTCGCTCGCTCACTGAGGCCGCCCGGGCGTCGGGCGACCTTTGGTCGCCCGG
CCTCAGTGAGCGAGCGAGCGCGCAGAGAGGGAGTGGCCAACTCCATCACTAGGGGTTCCTGCGGCCGCAC
GCGTGGATCTGCGATCGCTCCGGTGCCCGTCAGTGGGCAGAGCGCACATCGCCCACAGTCCCCGAGAAGT
TGGGGGGAGGGGTCGGCAATTGAACGGGTGCCTAGAGAAGGTGGCGCGGGGTAAACTGGGAAAGTGATGT
CGTGTACTGGCTCCGCCTTTTTCCCGAGGGTGGGGGAGAACCGTATATAAGTGCAGTAGTCGCCGTGAAC
GTTCTTTTTCGCAACGGGTTTGCCGCCAGAACACAGCTGAAGCTTCGAGGGGCTCGCATCTCTCCTTCAC
GCGCCCGCCGCCCTACCTGAGGCCGCCATCCACGCCGGTTGAGTCGCGTTCTGCCGCCTCCCGCCTGTGG
TGCCTCCTGAACTGCGTCCGCCGTCTAGGTAAGTTTAAAGCTCAGGTCGAGACCGGGCCTTTGTCCGGCG
CTCCCTTGGAGCCTACCTAGACTCAGCCGGCTCTCCACGCTTTGCCTGACCCTGCTTGCTCAACTCTACG
TCTTTGTTTCGTTTTCTGTTCTGCGCCGTTACAGATCCAAGCTGTGACCGGCGCCTACCGTACGGCCACC
ATGTACCCTTATGACGTACCTGACTATGCTGGATCTCCGTCTTCTTTGTTGGGTGCGGCGATGCCGGCCT
CTACATCTGCCGCAGCCCTGCAGGAAGCTCTGGAAAATGCTGGACGGCTCATCGACCGTCAGTTGCAAGA
GGACCGCATGTACCCGGACCTTTCCGAGCTGCTTATGGTGTCTGCCCCAAATAATCCCACCGTTTCTGGC
ATGTCAGATATGGATTATCCTTTACAAGGACCTGGTTTGCTGTCCGTACCCAACCTTCCAGAGATCAGTT
CCATCCGAAGAGTTCCTCTCCCACCTGAACTTGTTGAGCAGTTTGGACATATGCAGTGTAATTGCATGAT
GGGTGTGTTCCCTCCTATCAGCAGAGCTTGGCTCACAATTGACAGTGATATATTCATGTGGAACTATGAG
GATGGAGGAGACCTTGCCTATTTTGATGGACTTAGTGAGACTATTCTTGCTGTGGGGCTTGTGAAGCCAA
AAGCAGGCATCTTTCAACCTCATGTGCGACACCTCCTGGTTTTGGCGACCCCTGTAGACATAGTAATTCT
TGGACTCAGCTATGCTAATTTGCAAACAGGTTCTGGAGTTCTTAATGATAGTTTGTCTGGTGGAATGCAG
TTGCTTCCAGATCCTTTATATTCTCTTCCTACTGATAATACTTACCTTTTAACAATAACTTCCACTGATA
ATGGCAGAATTTTCTTGGCTGGAAAGGATGGCTGTTTATATGAAGTAGCCTACCAGGCTGAAGCAGGGTG
GTTTAGCCAAAGATGTAGGAAAATAAACCACTCAAAGAGCTCACTTTCTTTCCTTGTTCCTTCCTTGCTA
CAATTCACGTTCTCAGAAGATGATCCTATTCTTCAAATTGCAATTGATAATTCTAGAAATATTTTATATA
CACGATCTGAGAAAGGAGTAATACAGGTGTATGATTTGGGACAAGATGGACAAGGAATGAGCAGAGTTGC
CTCTGTGTCACAGAATGCCATTGTCTCTGCTGCTGGTAACATTGCTAGGACCATCGATCGTTCTGTTTTT
AAACCAATTGTCCAAATAGCAGTGATTGAAAATTCTGAATCACTGGACTGTCAGTTATTGGCTGTCACAC
ATGCAGGTGTTAGGTTATATTTTAGCACTTGTCCATTCAGACAGCCATTAGCACGGCCTAATACACTGAC
GCTGGTTCATGTCCGCTTACCTCCTGGATTCTCAGCATCTTCAACCGTGGAAAAGCCTTCAAAAGTACAT
AGAGCTCTTTATAGTAAAGGTATTCTATTGATGGCAGCCTCAGAAAATGAGGATAATGATATTTTATGGT
GTGTCAACCATGATACTTTTCCTTTCCAAAAGCCAATGATGGAAACCCAGATGACAGCTGGTGTTGATGG
TCATTCCTGGGCTCTTTCTGCGATAGATGAATTGAAAGTAGATAAAATAATTACACCTTTAAACAAGGAT
CATATTCCAATAACTGATTCACCAGTTGTTGTACAGCAGCACATGTTACCTCCGAAGAAATTTGTTCTCC
TCTCAGCACAGGGGAGCCTTATGTTTCATAAACTTAGACCTGTAGATCAACTGAGGCATCTACTTGTGAG
TAATGTGGGAGGAGATGGAGAAGAGATTGAAAGATTCTTTAAATTACATCAGGAAGACCAGGCTTGTGCA
ACTTGCCTTATTCTTGCTTGCTCCACTGCTGCCTGTGATAGAGAAGTATCTGCCTGGGCTACTCGGGCTT
TCTTTAGGTATGGTGGTGAAGCACAGATGAGATTTCCAACCACTCTTCCGCCTCCAAGTAATGTTGGTCC
CATCTTGGGGTCTCCTGTCTATTCTAGTTCTCCTGTTCCTAGTGGTAGTCCCTATCCAAATCCATCCTTT
TTGGGAACACCGTCTCATGGTATACAGCCTCCTGCCATGTCAACTCCAGTGTGTGCTCTGGGAAACCCAG
CAACTCAGGCCACAAATATGAGTTGTGTGACTGGACCAGAGATTGTGTACTCTGGAAAACACAATGGTAT
TTGCATTTACTTTTCTCGGATCATGGGAAACATTTGGGATGCAAGCTTAGTTGTGGAGAGAATATTCAAG
AGTGGCAACAGAGAGATCACTGCAATTGAAAGTAGTGTTCCCTGCCAACTGCTAGAGTCAGTGCTACAAG
AACTAAAGGTAAGTATCAAGGTTACAAGACAGGTTTAAGGAGACCAATAAGCTATTATTCGTATAGGATA
CTTTATACGAAGTTATTAAGTTATGGAGACCGGTGTGGCACGTGCGGACCGAGCGGCCGCAGGAACCCCT
AGTGATGGAGTTGGCCACTCCCTCTCTGCGCGCTCGCTCGCTCACTGAGGCCGGGCGACCAAAGGTCGCC
CGGCCTCAGTGAGCGAGCGAGCGCGCAGCTGCCTGCAGGGGCGCCTGATGCGGTATTTTCTCCTTACGCA
TCTGTGCGGTATTTCACACCGCATA
[95 nt withheld, positions 3176-3270]
T
[46 nt withheld, positions 3272-3317]
C
[141 nt withheld, positions 3319-3459]
CCTTTGACGTTGGAGTCCACGTTCTTT
[37 nt withheld, positions 3487-3523]
ACTCTATCTCGGGCTATTCTTTTGATTTATAAGGGATTTTGCCGATTTCGGTCTATTGGTTAAAAAATGA
GCTGATTTAACAAAAATTTAACGCGAATTTTAACAAAATATTAACGTTTACAATTTTATGGTGCACTCTC
AGTACAATCTGCTCTGATGCCGCATAGTTAAGCCAGCCCCGACACCCGCCAACACCCGCTGACGCGCCCT
GACGGGCTTGTCTGCTCCCGGCATCCGCTTACAGACAAGCTGTGACCGTCTCCGGGAGCTGCATGTGTCA
GAGGTTTTCACCGTCATCACCGAAACGCGCGAGACGAAAGGGCCTCGTGATACGCCTATTTTTATAGGTT
AATGTCATGATAATAATGGTTTCTTAGACGTCAGGTGGCACTTTTCGGGGAAATGTGCGCGGAACCCCTA
TTTGTTTATTTTTCTAAATACATTCAAATATGTATCCGCTCATGAGACAATAACCCTGATAAATGCTTCA
ATAATATTGAAAAAGGAAGAGTATGAGTATTCAACATTTCCGTGTCGCCCTTATTCCCTTTTTTGCGGCA
TTTTGCCTTCCTGTTTTTGCTCACCCAGAAACGCTGGTGAAAGTAAAAGATGCTGAAGATCAGTTGGGTG
CACGAGTGGGTTACATCGAACTGGATCTCAACAGCGGTAAGATCCTTGAGAGTTTTCGCCCCGAAGAACG
TTTTCCAATGATGAGCACTTTTAAAGTTCTGCTATGTGGCGCGGTATTATCCCGTATTGACGCCGGGCAA
GAGCAACTCGGTCGCCGCATACACTATTCTCAGAATGACTTGGTTGAGTACTCACCAGTCACAGAAAAGC
ATCTTACGGATGGCATGACAGTAAGAGAATTATGCAGTGCTGCCATAACCATGAGTGATAACACTGCGGC
CAACTTACTTCTGACAACGATCGGAGGACCGAAGGAGCTAACCGCTTTTTTGCACAACATGGGGGATCAT
GTAACTCGCCTTGATCGTTGGGAACCGGAGCTGAATGAAGCCATACCAAACGACGAGCGTGACACCACGA
TGCCTGTAGCAATGGCAACAACGTTGCGCAAACTATTAACTGGCGAACTACTTACTCTAGCTTCCCGGCA
ACAATTAATAGACTGGATGGAGGCGGATAAAGTTGCAGGACCACTTCTGCGCTCGGCCCTTCCGGCTGGC
TGGTTTATTGCTGATAAATCTGGAGCCGGTGAGCGTGGGTCTCGCGGTATCATTGCAGCACTGGGGCCAG
ATGGTAAGCCCTCCCGTATCGTAGTTATCTACACGACGGGGAGTCAGGCAACTATGGATGAACGAAATAG
ACAGATCGCTGAGATAGGTGCCTCACTGATTAAGCATTGGTAACTGTCAGACCAAGTTTACTCATATATA
CTTTAGATTGATTTAAAACTTCATTTTTAATTTAAAAGGATCTAGGTGAAGATCCTTTTTGATAATCTCA
TGACCAAAATCCCTTAACGTGAGTTTTCGTTCCACTGAGCGTCAGACCCCGTAGAAAAGATCAAAGGATC
TTCTTGAGATCCTTTTTTTCTGCGCGTAATCTGCTGCTTGCAAACAAAAAAACCACCGCTACCAGCGGTG
GTTTGTTTGCCGGATCAAGAGCTACCAACTCTTTTTCCGAAGGTAACTGGCTTCAGCAGAGCGCAGATAC
CAAATACTGTTCTTCTAGTGTAGCCGTAGTTAGGCCACCACTTCAAGAACTCTGTAGCACCGCCTACATA
CCTCGCTCTGCTAATCCTGTTACCAGTGGCTGCTGCCAGTGGCGATAAGTCGTGTCTTACCGGGTTGGAC
TCAAGACGATAGTTACCGGATAAGGCGCAGCGGTCGGGCTGAACGGGGGGTTCGTGCACACAGCCCAGCT
TGGAGCGAACGACCTACACCGAACTGAGATACCTACAGCGTGAGCTATGAGAAAGCGCCACGCTTCCCGA
AGGGAGAAAGGCGGACAGGTATCCGGTAAGCGGCAGGGTCGGAACAGGAGAGCGCACGAGGGAGCTTCCA
GGGGGAAACGCCTGGTATCTTTATAGTCCTGTCGGGTTTCGCCACCTCTGACTTGAGCGTCGATTTTTGT
GATGCTCGTCAGGGGGGCGGAGCCTATGGAAAAACGCCAGCAACGCGGCCTTTTTACGGTTCCTGGCCTT
TTGCTGGCCTTTTGCTCACATGT
Features (pLannotate 1.2.2; 15 found; start..end, strand, type, name):
     12..39      +  repeat_region  AAV2 ITR (fragment): inverted terminal repeat of adeno-associated virus serotype 2 inverted
     68..95      +  repeat_region  AAV2 ITR (fragment): inverted terminal repeat of adeno-associated virus serotype 2 inverted
    175..386     +  promoter       EF-1α core promoter: core promoter for human elongation factor EF-1α
    399..667     +  LTR            5' LTR (truncated): truncated 5' long terminal repeat (LTR) from human T-cell leukemia virus (HTLV) type 1
    737..2878    +  CDS            NUP155 (fragment): NU155_HUMAN - Also known as KIAA0791. Experimental evidence at protein level: Swiss-Prot protein existence level 1. Essential component of nuclear pore complex. Could be essessential for embryogenesis. Nucleoporins may be involved both in binding and translocating proteins during nucleocytoplasmic transport. From Homo sapiens (Human).
   2879..2919    +  intron         chimeric intron (fragment): chimera between introns from human β-globin and immunoglobulin heavy chain genes
   2928..2956    +  protein_bind   lox2272 (fragment): Cre-mediated recombination occurs in the 8-bp core sequence (GGATACTT). lox2272 sites are compatible with each other, but incompatible with loxP or loxN sites (Lee and Saito, 1988). Cre recombinase
   3001..3082    +  repeat_region  AAV2 ITR (fragment): inverted terminal repeat of adeno-associated virus serotype 2 inverted
   3124..3175    -  misc_feature   bom (fragment): basis of mobility region from pBR322
   3194..3649    +  rep_origin     f1 ori (sequence partly withheld): f1 bacteriophage origin of replication; arrow indicates direction of (+) strand synthesis
   3650..3699    -  misc_feature   bom (fragment): basis of mobility region from pBR322
   3801..3836    -  CDS            rop (fragment): Rop protein, which maintains plasmids at low copy number; rop
   3931..4035    +  promoter       AmpR promoter: bla
   4036..4896    +  CDS            AmpR: β-lactamase; bla; confers resistance to ampicillin, carbenicillin, and related antibiotics
   5067..5655    +  rep_origin     ori: high-copy-number ColE1/pMB1/pBR322/pUC origin of replication
