[The description below was written by a language model from this plasmid's Addgene catalogue record and pLannotate feature annotations shown in this document.]
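Description:
pAAVLINK-EF1alpha-5' NUP155 is an AAV transfer plasmid built on the pAAV-hSyn-EGFP backbone. It serves as the 5' half of a two-vector AAVLINK set for expressing human NUP155, a nuclear pore complex component whose coding sequence is delivered here only in part. It is maintained in bacteria as a high-copy plasmid through a ColE1/pUC-type origin and selected with ampicillin via the β-lactamase gene; an f1 phage origin is also present. The AAV2 inverted terminal repeats that flank the payload are annotated only as fragments. The repository's sequencing found a 22 bp deletion in the right ITR, which the depositor states has no functional consequence.

Between the ITRs, an EF-1α core promoter followed by a truncated HTLV-1 5' LTR segment (a composite arrangement commonly used for compact, strong, ubiquitous mammalian expression) drives an N-terminal portion of the NUP155 open reading frame. The catalogue lists an N-terminal HA tag on the insert, although the feature table does not annotate it separately. The coding fragment runs directly into a short piece of the chimeric β-globin/immunoglobulin intron, which probably supplies a splice donor, and then a lox2272 site (annotated as a fragment). No polyadenylation signal is annotated, as expected for an incomplete upstream half.

The layout suggests that Cre-mediated recombination at lox2272 joins this genome to a matching 3' vector in co-transduced cells, with splicing then removing the junction to give a full-length HA-NUP155 transcript. The partner vectors and the recombinase source are not described in this record. The construct is intended for delivering a cargo that exceeds single-AAV packaging capacity.
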