Addgene plasmid #236644: pAAVLINK-EF1alpha-5' NUP155
Purpose: 5' AAVLINK plasmid for NUP155 expression
Depositing lab: Zhonghua Lu. Depositing organization: Shenzhen Institute of Advanced Technology (SIAT), Chinese Academy of Sciences. Publication: AAVLINK: A potent DNA-recombination method for large cargo delivery in gene therapy. Lin J, Lin Y, Liu N, Cao W, Zhang J, Wen S, Zhang Y, Liao W, Hong Z, Lin Y, Liu Q, Liu H, Li Q, Chen B, Li M, Luo Z, Yang L, Yang Y, Zheng SH, Wang Y, Chu H, Hu Y, Qin Y, Luo BX, Tian S, Chen Y, Yan T, Yang L, Wang H, Liu T, Jiang Y, Lu Z. Cell. 2026 Feb 5;189(3):969-986.e17. doi: 10.1016/j.cell.2025.12.039. Epub 2026 Jan 27. PubMed 41605211.
Backbone
  Vector backbone: pAAV-hSyn-EGFP
  Backbone manufacturer: Addgene
  Vector type: AAV
Growth in bacteria
  Bacterial resistance: Ampicillin, 100 μg/mL
  Growth temperature: 37°C
  Growth strain: NEB Stable
  Copy number: High Copy
Gene/Insert
  Gene/Insert name: NUP155
  Species: H. sapiens (human)
  Entrez Gene: NUP155 (a.k.a. ATFB15, N155)
  Promoter: EF1alpha
  Tag / fusion protein: HA (N terminal on insert)
  Cloning method: Restriction Enzyme; 5′ cloning site unknown (unknown if destroyed)
Terms and licenses: Academic/Nonprofit Terms; Industry Terms: Not Available to Industry
Depositor comments: The depositor confirms that discrepancies between the depositor's sequence and Addgene's sequences have no functional consequences (Addgene NGS finds a 22 bp deletion in R-ITR). See publication for corresponding AAV Link vectors.
How to cite: pAAVLINK-EF1alpha-5' NUP155 was a gift from Zhonghua Lu (Addgene plasmid # 236644 ; http://n2t.net/addgene:236644 ; RRID:Addgene_236644)
